Addgene plasmid #54776: Emerald-pBAD
Purpose: (Empty Backbone) Localization: Protein Expression Vector , Excitation: 487, Emission: 509
Depositing lab: Michael Davidson. Depositing organization: Florida State University, Tallahassee.
Backbone
  Vector backbone: Emerald-pBAD
  Backbone size (bp): 4800
  Vector type: Bacterial Expression
  Tag / fusion protein: Emerald (C terminal on backbone); 6xHis (N terminal on backbone)
Growth in bacteria
  Bacterial resistance: Ampicillin, 100 μg/mL
  Growth temperature: 37°C
  Growth strain: DH5alpha
  Copy number: High Copy
Gene/Insert
  Gene/Insert name: None
  Tag / fusion protein: Emerald (C terminal on backbone); 6xHis (N terminal on backbone)
Terms and licenses: Academic/Nonprofit Terms; Industry Terms
Depositor comments: Contains 6x-Histidine tag for protein purification. Excitation = 487; Emission = 509
How to cite: Emerald-pBAD was a gift from Michael Davidson (Addgene plasmid # 54776 ; http://n2t.net/addgene:54776 ; RRID:Addgene_54776)
