[The description below was written by a language model from this plasmid's Addgene catalogue record.]
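Description:
Emerald-pBAD is a bacterial expression vector of about 4.8 kb, catalogued as an empty backbone with no separate gene insert. It carries ampicillin resistance for selection in E. coli and is listed as a high-copy plasmid. No feature table accompanies the record, so the origin of replication, promoter and terminators are not explicitly stated. The pBAD name suggests the arabinose-inducible araBAD promoter system regulated by AraC, which typically allows tightly controlled, titratable expression, but this is an inference from the name rather than a recorded feature.

The functional content is the coding sequence for Emerald, a bright green GFP variant with a recorded excitation maximum of 487 nm and emission maximum of 509 nm. It is paired with a 6xHis tag, which the record places at the N terminus, while Emerald is listed as the C-terminal element on the backbone. The depositor notes that the histidine tag is there for protein purification, consistent with capture of the expressed protein by immobilised metal affinity chromatography.

The record classifies the plasmid as a protein expression vector, so its main use is producing His-tagged Emerald in bacteria, for example as a purified fluorescent standard or for spectral characterisation. The tag annotations also suggest that a gene of interest could be placed in frame to give a His-tagged, Emerald-fused product. However, the record gives no cloning sites or linker details to confirm how this would be done.
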