>Addgene plasmid #54776 | Emerald-pBAD | depositor partial sequence | sequence record 85174 | insert sequence
CCGCCAAAAAGTCCACATTGATTATTGCACGCGTCACACTTTGCTATGCCATAGCATTTTTATCCATAAG
ATTAGCGATACTACCTGACGCTTTTTATCGCAACTCTCTACTGTTTCTCCATACCCGTTTTTTGGGCTAG
AAATAATTTTGTTTAACTTTAAGAAGGAGATATACATATGCGGGGTTCTCATCATCATCATCATCATGGT
ATGGCTAGCATGACTGGTGGACAGCAAATGGGTCGGGATCTGTACGAGAACCTGTACTTCCAGGGCTCGA
GCATGGTGAGCAAGGGCGAGGAGCTGTTCACCGGGGTGGTGCCCATCCTGGTCGAGCTGGACGGCGACGT
AAACGGCCACAAGTTCAGCGTGTCCGGCGAGGGCGAGGGCGATGCCACCTACGGCAAGCTGACCCTGAAG
TTCATCTGCACCACCGGCAAGCTGCCCGTGCCCTGGCCCACCCTCGTGACCACCTTGACCTACGGCGTGC
AGTGCTTCGCCCGCTACCCCGACCACATGAAGCAGCACGACTTCTTCAAGTCCGCCATGCCCGAAGGCTA
CGTCCAGGAGCGCACCATCTTCTTCAAGGACGACGGCAACTACAAGACCCGCGCCGAGGTGAAGTTCGAG
GGCGACACCCTGGTGAACCGCATCGAGCTGAAGGGCATCGACTTCAAGGAGGACGGCAACATCCTGGGGC
ACAAGCTGGAGTACAACTACAACAGCCACAAGGTCTATATCACCGCCGACAAGCAGAAGAACGGCATCAA
GGTGAACTTCAAGACCCGCCACAACATCGAGGACGGCAGCGTGCAGCTCGCCGACCACTACCAGCAGAAC
ACCCCCATCGGCGACGGCCCCGTGCTGCTGCCCGACAACCACTACCTGAGCACCCAGTCCGCCCTGAGCA
AAGACCCCAACGAGAAGCGCGATCACATGGTCCTGCTGGAGTTCGTGACCGCCGCCGGGATCACTCTCGG
CATGGACGAGCTGTACAAGTAAGAATTCGAAGCTTGGCTGTTTTGGCGGATGAGAGAAGATTTTCAGCCT
GATACAGATTAAATC
