>Addgene plasmid #54776 | Emerald-pBAD | addgene partial sequence | sequence record 93472 | pBAD-F 5'-ATGCCATAGCATTTTTATCC-3'
TCGCAACTCTCTACTGTTTCTCCATACCCGTTTTTTTGGGCTAGAAATAATTTTGTTTAACTTTAAGAAG
GAGATATACATATGCGGGGTTCTCATCATCATCATCATCATGGTATGGCTAGCATGACTGGTGGACAGCA
AATGGGTCGGGATCTGTACGAGAACCTGTACTTCCAGGGCTCGAGCATGGTGAGCAAGGGCGAGGAGCTG
TTCACCGGGGTGGTGCCCATCCTGGTCGAGCTGGACGGCGACGTAAACGGCCACAAGTTCAGCGTGTCCG
GCGAGGGCGAGGGCGATGCCACCTACGGCAAGCTGACCCTGAAGTTCATCTGCACCACCGGCAAGCTGCC
CGTGCCCTGGCCCACCCTCGTGACCACCTTGACCTACGGCGTGCAGTGCTTCGCCCGCTACCCCGACCAC
ATGAAGCAGCACGACTTCTTCAAGTCCGCCATGCCCGAAGGCTACGTCCAGGAGCGCACCATCTTCTTCA
AGGACGACGGCAACTACAAGACCCGCGCCGAGGTGAAGTTCGAGGGCGACACCCTGGTGAACCGCATCGA
GCTGAAGGGCATCGACTTCAAGGAGGACGGCAACATCCTGGGGCACAAGCTGGAGTACAACTACAACAGC
CACAAGGTCTATATCACCGCCGACAAGCAGAAGAACGGCATCAAGGTGAACTTCAAGACCCGCCACAACA
TCGAGGACGGCAGCGTGCAGCTCGCCGACCACTACCAGCAGAACACCCCCATCGGCGACGGCCCCGTGCT
GCTGCCCGACAACCACTACCTGAGCACCCAGTCCGCCCTGAGCAA
